Addgene plasmid #116461: pHAGE-PIK3CA-D350G
Purpose: Lentiviral expression of PIK3CA D350G
Depositing lab: Gordon Mills & Kenneth Scott. Depositing organization: Baylor College of Medicine. Publication: Systematic Functional Annotation of Somatic Mutations in Cancer. Ng PK, Li J, Jeong KJ, Shao S, Chen H, Tsang YH, Sengupta S, Wang Z, Bhavana VH, Tran R, Soewito S, Minussi DC, Moreno D, Kong K, Dogruluk T, Lu H, Gao J, Tokheim C, Zhou DC, Johnson AM, Zeng J, Ip CKM, Ju Z, Wester M, Yu S, Li Y, Vellano CP, Schultz N, Karchin R, Ding L, Lu Y, Cheung LWT, Chen K, Shaw KR, Meric-Bernstam F, Scott KL, Yi S, Sahni N, Liang H, Mills GB. Cancer Cell. 2018 Mar 12;33(3):450-462.e10. doi: 10.1016/j.ccell.2018.01.021. PubMed 29533785.
Backbone
  Vector backbone: pHAGE
  Vector type: Lentiviral
Growth in bacteria
  Bacterial resistance: Ampicillin, 100 μg/mL
  Growth temperature: 37°C
  Growth strain: Stbl3
  Copy number: High Copy
Gene/Insert
  Gene/Insert name: PIK3CA
  Species: H. sapiens (human)
  Mutation: D350G
  Entrez Gene: PIK3CA (a.k.a. CCM4, CLAPO, CLOVE, CWS5, HMH, MCAP, MCM, MCMTC, PI3K, PI3K-alpha, p110-alpha)
  Cloning method: Gateway Cloning
Terms and licenses: Academic/Nonprofit Terms; Industry Terms: Not Available to Industry
How to cite: pHAGE-PIK3CA-D350G was a gift from Gordon Mills & Kenneth Scott (Addgene plasmid # 116461 ; http://n2t.net/addgene:116461 ; RRID:Addgene_116461)
