[The description below was written by a language model from this plasmid's Addgene catalogue record and pLannotate feature annotations shown in this document.]
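Description:
pHAGE-PIK3CA-D350G is an HIV-1-based lentiviral expression plasmid built on the pHAGE backbone, carrying human PIK3CA (the p110-alpha catalytic subunit of phosphoinositide 3-kinase) with the D350G substitution. In bacteria it is maintained through a high-copy ColE1/pUC-type origin and selected with ampicillin via the bla gene. The viral portion runs from a truncated 5' LTR to a self-inactivating ΔU3 3' LTR. Between them lie the Ψ packaging signal with an adjoining gag fragment, the Rev response element for Rev-dependent nuclear export of the genomic RNA, and the cPPT/CTS element. Short nef and Rev fragments are remnants of the parental virus. Because no functional viral genes are annotated, packaging functions would have to be supplied in trans to produce particles.

The expression cassette is driven by the constitutive human EF-1α promoter. The PIK3CA open reading frame sits between attB1 and attB2 sites, consistent with the recorded Gateway cloning. Downstream are short T3 and T7 promoter sequences, an attB4 fragment and a V5 epitope tag. The V5 tag is separated from the coding sequence by these elements, and the record does not say whether it is fused in frame to the protein. An EMCV IRES then directs translation of puromycin N-acetyltransferase from the same transcript, which allows puromycin selection of transduced cells, and a WPRE enhances transcript expression. The construct is intended for stable lentiviral expression of this PIK3CA variant in mammalian cells. It comes from a study that systematically annotated the function of somatic mutations found in cancer.
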