Features (pLannotate 1.2.2; 30 found; start..end, strand, type, name):
    377..634     +  LTR            5' LTR (truncated): truncated 5' long terminal repeat (LTR) from HIV-1
    681..806     +  misc_feature   HIV-1 Ψ: packaging signal of human immunodeficiency virus type 1
    790..1128    +  CDS            HIV-1 gag (fragment): gag protein from human immunodeficiency virus 1; gag
   1303..1536    +  misc_feature   RRE: The Rev response element (RRE) of HIV-1 allows for Rev-dependent mRNA export from the nucleus to the cytoplasm.
   1913..2013    +  CDS            Rev (fragment): human immunodeficiency virus 1 (HIV-1) Rev protein; rev; enhances nuclear export of unspliced and incompletely spliced viral mRNAs
   2058..2175    +  misc_feature   cPPT/CTS: central polypurine tract and central termination sequence of HIV-1
   2223..3401    +  promoter       EF-1α promoter: strong constitutive promoter for human elongation factor EF-1α
   3422..3442    +  protein_bind   attB1: mutant version of attB; core recombination site for the Gateway® BP reaction BP Clonase™
   3448..6651    +  CDS            PIK3CA: PK3CA_HUMAN - Experimental evidence at protein level: Swiss-Prot protein existence level 1. Phosphoinositide-3-kinase (PI3K) phosphorylates phosphatidylinositol (PI) and its phosphorylated derivatives at position 3 of the inositol ring to produce 3-phosphoinositides (PubMed:15135396, PubMed:23936502, PubMed:28676499). Uses ATP and PtdIns(4,5)P2 (phosphatidylinositol 4,5-bisphosphate) to generate phosphatidylinositol 3,4,5-trisphosphate (PIP3) (PubMed:15135396, PubMed:28676499). PIP3 plays a key role by recruiting PH domain- containing proteins to the membrane, including AKT1 and PDPK1, activat
   6656..6680    -  protein_bind   attB2: mutant version of attB; recombination site for the Gateway® BP reaction BP Clonase™
   6688..6706    +  promoter       T3 promoter: promoter for bacteriophage T3 RNA polymerase
   6732..6750    -  promoter       T7 promoter: promoter for bacteriophage T7 RNA polymerase
   6756..6774    -  protein_bind   attB4 (fragment): mutant version of attB; core recombination site for the Gateway® BP reaction BP Clonase™
   6830..6871    +  CDS            V5 tag: epitope tag from simian virus 5
   6997..7459    +  misc_feature   IRES: internal ribosome entry site (IRES) of the encephalomyocarditis virus (EMCV)
   7473..8070    +  CDS            PuroR (fragment): puromycin N-acetyltransferase; pac from Streptomyces; confers resistance to puromycin
   8086..8674    +  misc_feature   WPRE: woodchuck hepatitis virus posttranscriptional regulatory element
   8682..8747    +  CDS            nef (fragment): NEF_HV1Z2 - Experimental evidence at protein level: Swiss-Prot protein existence level 1. Extracellular Nef protein targets CD4(+) T-lymphocytes for apoptosis by interacting with CXCR4 surface receptors. From Human immunodeficiency virus type 1 group M subtype D (isolate Z2/CDC-Z34) (HIV-1).
   8749..8982    +  LTR            3' LTR (ΔU3): self-inactivating 3' long terminal repeat (LTR) from HIV-1
   9187..9291    +  promoter       AmpR promoter: bla
   9292..10152   +  CDS            AmpR: β-lactamase; bla; confers resistance to ampicillin, carbenicillin, and related antibiotics
  10323..10911   +  rep_origin     ori: high-copy-number ColE1/pMB1/pBR322/pUC origin of replication
  11094..11148   +  CDS            lacI (fragment): lac repressor; lacI; The lac repressor binds to the lac operator to inhibit transcription in E. coli. This inhibition can be relieved by adding lactose or isopropyl-β-D-thiogalactopyranoside (IPTG).
  11154..11247   +  rep_origin     SV40 ori (fragment): SV40 origin of replication
  11272..11309   +  CDS            lacI (fragment): lac repressor; lacI; The lac repressor binds to the lac operator to inhibit transcription in E. coli. This inhibition can be relieved by adding lactose or isopropyl-β-D-thiogalactopyranoside (IPTG).
  11322..11343   +  protein_bind   CAP binding site: CAP binding activates transcription in the presence of cAMP. E. coli catabolite activator protein
  11358..11388   +  promoter       lac promoter: promoter for the E. coli lac operon
  11392..11414   +  protein_bind   lac operator (fragment): The lac repressor binds to the lac operator to inhibit transcription in E. coli. This inhibition can be relieved by adding lactose or isopropyl-β-D-thiogalactopyranoside (IPTG). lac repressor encoded by lacI
  11446..11529   +  polyA_signal   SV40 poly(A) signal (fragment): SV40 polyadenylation signal
  11696..329     +  CDS            nef (fragment) (across the origin): NEF_HV1BR - Experimental evidence at protein level: Swiss-Prot protein existence level 1. Extracellular Nef protein targets CD4(+) T-lymphocytes for apoptosis by interacting with CXCR4 surface receptors (PubMed:14990729). From Human immunodeficiency virus type 1 group M subtype B (isolate BRU/LAI) (HIV-1).
>Addgene plasmid #116461 | pHAGE-PIK3CA-D350G | addgene full sequence | sequence record 242381 | Addgene NGS Result
TGGAAGGGCTAATTCACTCCCAAAGAAGACAAGATATCCTTGATCTGTGGATCTACCACACACAAGGCTA
CTTCCCTGATTAGCAGAACTACACACCAGGGCCAGGGGTCAGATATCCACTGACCTTTGGATGGTGCTAC
AAGCTAGTACCAGTTGAGCCAGATAAGGTAGAAGAGGCCAATAAAGGAGAGAACACCAGCTTGTTACACC
CTGTGAGCCTGCATGGGATGGATGACCCGGAGAGAGAAGTGTTAGAGTGGAGGTTTGACAGCCGCCTAGC
ATTTCATCACGTGGCCCGAGAGCTGCATCCGGAGTACTTCAAGAACTGCTGATATCGAGCTTGCTACAAG
GGACTTTCCGCTGGGGACTTTCCAGGGAGGCGTGGCCTGGGCGGGACTGGGGAGTGGCGAGCCCTCAGAT
CCTGCATATAAGCAGCTGCTTTTTGCCTGTACTGGGTCTCTCTGGTTAGACCAGATCTGAGCCTGGGAGC
TCTCTGGCTAACTAGGGAACCCACTGCTTAAGCCTCAATAAAGCTTGCCTTGAGTGCTTCAAGTAGTGTG
TGCCCGTCTGTTGTGTGACTCTGGTAACTAGAGATCCCTCAGACCCTTTTAGTCAGTGTGGAAAATCTCT
AGCAGTGGCGCCCGAACAGGGACTTGAAAGCGAAAGGGAAACCAGAGGAGCTCTCTCGACGCAGGACTCG
GCTTGCTGAAGCGCGCACGGCAAGAGGCGAGGGGCGGCGACTGGTGAGTACGCCAAAAATTTTGACTAGC
GGAGGCTAGAAGGAGAGAGATGGGTGCGAGAGCGTCAGTATTAAGCGGGGGAGAATTAGATCGCGATGGG
AAAAAATTCGGTTAAGGCCAGGGGGAAAGAAAAAATATAAATTAAAACATATAGTATGGGCAAGCAGGGA
GCTAGAACGATTCGCAGTTAATCCTGGCCTGTTAGAAACATCAGAAGGCTGTAGACAAATACTGGGACAG
CTACAACCATCCCTTCAGACAGGATCAGAAGAACTTAGATCATTATATAATACAGTAGCAACCCTCTATT
GTGTGCATCAAAGGATAGAGATAAAAGACACCAAGGAAGCTTTAGACAAGATAGAGGAAGAGCAAAACAA
AAGTAAGACCACCGCACAGCAAGCGGCCGGCCGCTGATCTTCAGACCTGGAGGAGGAGATATGAGGGACA
ATTGGAGAAGTGAATTATATAAATATAAAGTAGTAAAAATTGAACCATTAGGAGTAGCACCCACCAAGGC
AAAGAGAAGAGTGGTGCAGAGAGAAAAAAGAGCAGTGGGAATAGGAGCTTTGTTCCTTGGGTTCTTGGGA
GCAGCAGGAAGCACTATGGGCGCAGCGTCAATGACGCTGACGGTACAGGCCAGACAATTATTGTCTGGTA
TAGTGCAGCAGCAGAACAATTTGCTGAGGGCTATTGAGGCGCAACAGCATCTGTTGCAACTCACAGTCTG
GGGCATCAAGCAGCTCCAGGCAAGAATCCTGGCTGTGGAAAGATACCTAAAGGATCAACAGCTCCTGGGG
ATTTGGGGTTGCTCTGGAAAACTCATTTGCACCACTGCTGTGCCTTGGAATGCTAGTTGGAGTAATAAAT
CTCTGGAACAGATTTGGAATCACACGACCTGGATGGAGTGGGACAGAGAAATTAACAATTACACAAGCTT
AATACACTCCTTAATTGAAGAATCGCAAAACCAGCAAGAAAAGAATGAACAAGAATTATTGGAATTAGAT
AAATGGGCAAGTTTGTGGAATTGGTTTAACATAACAAATTGGCTGTGGTATATAAAATTATTCATAATGA
TAGTAGGAGGCTTGGTAGGTTTAAGAATAGTTTTTGCTGTACTTTCTATAGTGAATAGAGTTAGGCAGGG
ATATTCACCATTATCGTTTCAGACCCACCTCCCAACCCCGAGGGGACCCGACAGGCCCGAAGGAATAGAA
GAAGAAGGTGGAGAGAGAGACAGAGACAGATCCATTCGATTAGTGAACGGATCTCGACGGTATCGCCGAA
TTCACAAATGGCAGTATTCATCCACAATTTTAAAAGAAAAGGGGGGATTGGGGGGTACAGTGCAGGGGAA
AGAATAGTAGACATAATAGCAACAGACATACAAACTAAAGAATTACAAAAACAAATTACAAAAATTCAAA
ATTTTCGGGTTTATTACAGGGACAGCAGAGATCCAGTTTGGACTAGTCGTGAGGCTCCGGTGCCCGTCAG
TGGGCAGAGCGCACATCGCCCACAGTCCCCGAGAAGTTGGGGGGAGGGGTCGGCAATTGAACCGGTGCCT
AGAGAAGGTGGCGCGGGGTAAACTGGGAAAGTGATGTCGTGTACTGGCTCCGCCTTTTTCCCGAGGGTGG
GGGAGAACCGTATATAAGTGCAGTAGTCGCCGTGAACGTTCTTTTTCGCAACGGGTTTGCCGCCAGAACA
CAGGTAAGTGCCGTGTGTGGTTCCCGCGGGCCTGGCCTCTTTACGGGTTATGGCCCTTGCGTGCCTTGAA
TTACTTCCACCTGGCTGCAGTACGTGATTCTTGATCCCGAGCTTCGGGTTGGAAGTGGGTGGGAGAGTTC
GAGGCCTTGCGCTTAAGGAGCCCCTTCGCCTCGTGCTTGAGTTGAGGCCTGGCCTGGGCGCTGGGGCCGC
CGCGTGCGAATCTGGTGGCACCTTCGCGCCTGTCTCGCTGCTTTCGATAAGTCTCTAGCCATTTAAAATT
TTTGATGACCTGCTGCGACGCTTTTTTTCTGGCAAGATAGTCTTGTAAATGCGGGCCAAGATCTGCACAC
TGGTATTTCGGTTTTTGGGGCCGCGGGCGGCGACGGGGCCCGTGCGTCCCAGCGCACATGTTCGGCGAGG
CGGGGCCTGCGAGCGCGGCCACCGAGAATCGGACGGGGGTAGTCTCAAGCTGGCCGGCCTGCTCTGGTGC
CTGGCCTCGCGCCGCCGTGTATCGCCCCGCCCTGGGCGGCAAGGCTGGCCCGGTCGGCACCAGTTGCGTG
AGCGGAAAGATGGCCGCTTCCCGGCCCTGCTGCAGGGAGCTCAAAATGGAGGACGCGGCGCTCGGGAGAG
CGGGCGGGTGAGTCACCCACACAAAGGAAAAGGGCCTTTCCGTCCTCAGCCGTCGCTTCATGTGACTCCA
CGGAGTACCGGGCGCCGTCCAGGCACCTCGATTAGTTCTCGAGCTTTTGGAGTACGTCGTCTTTAGGTTG
GGGGGAGGGGTTTTATGCGATGGAGTTTCCCCACACTGAGTGGGTGGAGACTGAAGTTAGGCCAGCTTGG
CACTTGATGTAATTCTCCTTGGAATTTGCCCTTTTTGAGTTTGGATCTTGGTTCATTCTCAAGCCTCAGA
CAGTGGTTCAAAGTTTTTTTCTTCCATTTCAGGTGTCGTGAAGCGGCCCTGCAGATATCAACAAGTTTGT
ACAAAAAAGCAGGCACCATGCCTCCAAGACCATCATCAGGTGAACTGTGGGGCATCCACTTGATGCCCCC
AAGAATCCTAGTAGAATGTTTACTACCAAATGGAATGATAGTGACTTTAGAATGCCTCCGTGAGGCTACA
TTAATAACCATAAAGCATGAACTATTTAAAGAAGCAAGAAAATACCCCCTCCATCAACTTCTTCAAGATG
AATCTTCTTACATTTTCGTAAGTGTTACTCAAGAAGCAGAAAGGGAAGAATTTTTTGATGAAACAAGACG
ACTTTGTGACCTTCGGCTTTTTCAACCCTTTTTAAAAGTAATTGAACCAGTAGGCAACCGTGAAGAAAAG
ATCCTCAATCGAGAAATTGGTTTTGCTATCGGCATGCCAGTGTGTGAATTTGATATGGTTAAAGATCCAG
AAGTACAGGACTTCCGAAGAAATATTCTGAACGTTTGTAAAGAAGCTGTGGATCTTAGGGACCTCAATTC
ACCTCATAGTAGAGCAATGTATGTCTATCCTCCAAATGTAGAATCTTCACCAGAATTGCCAAAGCACATA
TATAATAAATTAGATAAAGGGCAAATAATAGTGGTGATCTGGGTAATAGTTTCTCCAAATAATGACAAGC
AGAAGTATACTCTGAAAATCAACCATGACTGTGTACCAGAACAAGTAATTGCTGAAGCAATCAGGAAAAA
AACTCGAAGTATGTTGCTATCCTCTGAACAACTAAAACTCTGTGTTTTAGAATATCAGGGCAAGTATATT
TTAAAAGTGTGTGGATGTGATGAATACTTCCTAGAAAAATATCCTCTGAGTCAGTATAAGTATATAAGAA
GCTGTATAATGCTTGGGAGGATGCCCAATTTGATGTTGATGGCTAAAGAAAGCCTTTATTCTCAACTGCC
AATGGACTGTTTTACAATGCCATCTTATTCCAGACGCATTTCCACAGCTACACCATATATGAATGGAGAA
ACATCTACAAAATCCCTTTGGGTTATAAATAGTGCACTCAGAATAAAAATTCTTTGTGCAACCTACGTGA
ATGTAAATATTCGAGGCATTGATAAGATCTATGTTCGAACAGGTATCTACCATGGAGGAGAACCCTTATG
TGACAATGTGAACACTCAAAGAGTACCTTGTTCCAATCCCAGGTGGAATGAATGGCTGAATTATGATATA
TACATTCCTGATCTTCCTCGTGCTGCTCGACTTTGCCTTTCCATTTGCTCTGTTAAAGGCCGAAAGGGTG
CTAAAGAGGAACACTGTCCATTGGCATGGGGAAATATAAACTTGTTTGATTACACAGACACTCTAGTATC
TGGAAAAATGGCTTTGAATCTTTGGCCAGTACCTCATGGATTAGAAGATTTGCTGAACCCTATTGGTGTT
ACTGGATCAAATCCAAATAAAGAAACTCCATGCTTAGAGTTGGAGTTTGACTGGTTCAGCAGTGTGGTAA
AGTTCCCAGATATGTCAGTGATTGAAGAGCATGCCAATTGGTCTGTATCCCGAGAAGCAGGATTTAGCTA
TTCCCACGCAGGACTGAGTAACAGACTAGCTAGAGACAATGAATTAAGGGAAAATGACAAAGAACAGCTC
AAAGCAATTTCTACACGAGATCCTCTCTCTGAAATCACTGAGCAGGAGAAAGATTTTCTATGGAGTCACA
GACACTATTGTGTAACTATCCCCGAAATTCTACCCAAATTGCTTCTGTCTGTTAAATGGAATTCTAGAGA
TGAAGTAGCCCAGATGTATTGCTTGGTAAAAGATTGGCCTCCAATCAAACCTGAACAGGCTATGGAACTT
CTGGACTGTAATTACCCAGATCCTATGGTTCGAGGTTTTGCTGTTCGGTGCTTGGAAAAATATTTAACAG
ATGACAAACTTTCTCAGTATTTAATTCAGCTAGTACAGGTCCTAAAATATGAACAATATTTGGATAACTT
GCTTGTGAGATTTTTACTGAAGAAAGCATTGACTAATCAAAGGATTGGGCACTTTTTCTTTTGGCATTTA
AAATCTGAGATGCACAATAAAACAGTTAGCCAGAGGTTTGGCCTGCTTTTGGAGTCCTATTGTCGTGCAT
GTGGGATGTATTTGAAGCACCTGAATAGGCAAGTCGAGGCAATGGAAAAGCTCATTAACTTAACTGACAT
TCTCAAACAGGAGAAGAAGGATGAAACACAAAAGGTACAGATGAAGTTTTTAGTTGAGCAAATGAGGCGA
CCAGATTTCATGGATGCTCTACAGGGCTTTCTGTCTCCTCTAAACCCTGCTCATCAACTAGGAAACCTCA
GGCTTGAAGAGTGTCGAATTATGTCCTCTGCAAAAAGGCCACTGTGGTTGAATTGGGAGAACCCAGACAT
CATGTCAGAGTTACTGTTTCAGAACAATGAGATCATCTTTAAAAATGGGGATGATTTACGGCAAGATATG
CTAACACTTCAAATTATTCGTATTATGGAAAATATCTGGCAAAATCAAGGTCTTGATCTTCGAATGTTAC
CTTATGGTTGTCTGTCAATCGGTGACTGTGTGGGACTTATTGAGGTGGTGCGAAATTCTCACACTATTAT
GCAAATTCAGTGCAAAGGCGGCTTGAAAGGTGCACTGCAGTTCAACAGCCACACACTACATCAGTGGCTC
AAAGACAAGAACAAAGGAGAAATATATGATGCAGCCATTGACCTGTTTACACGTTCATGTGCTGGATACT
GTGTAGCTACCTTCATTTTGGGAATTGGAGATCGTCACAATAGTAACATCATGGTGAAAGACGATGGACA
ACTGTTTCATATAGATTTTGGACACTTTTTGGATCACAAGAAGAAAAAATTTGGTTATAAACGAGAACGT
GTGCCATTTGTTTTGACACAGGATTTCTTAATAGTGATTAGTAAAGGAGCCCAAGAATGCACAAAGACAA
GAGAATTTGAGAGGTTTCAGGAGATGTGTTACAAGGCTTATCTAGCTATTCGACAGCATGCCAATCTCTT
CATAAATCTTTTCTCAATGATGCTTGGCTCTGGAATGCCAGAACTACAATCTTTTGATGACATTGCATAC
ATTCGAAAGACCCTAGCCTTAGATAAAACTGAGCAAGAGGCTTTGGAGTATTTCATGAAACAAATGAATG
ATGCACATCATGGTGGCTGGACAACAAAAATGGATTGGATCTTCCACACAATTAAACAGCATGCATTGAA
CTAGAACCCAGCTTTCTTGTACAAAGTGGTGATATCCAATTAACCCTCACTAAAGGAGTAAGTGTTAGAT
AGTATTGAATCCCTATAGTGAGTCGTATTACCACCCAACTTTTCTATACAAAGTGGTTGATATCCAGCAC
AGTGGCGGCCGCTCGAGTCTAGAGGGCCCGCGGTTCGAAGGTAAGCCTATCCCTAACCCTCTCCTCGGTC
TCGATTCTACGCGTACCGGTTAGTAATGAGATCCCTCCCCCCCCCCTAACGTTACTGGCCGAAGCCGCTT
GGAATAAGGCCGGTGTGCGTTTGTCTATATGTTATTTTCCACCATATTGCCGTCTTTTGGCAATGTGAGG
GCCCGGAAACCTGGCCCTGTCTTCTTGACGAGCATTCCTAGGGGTCTTTCCCCTCTCGCCAAAGGAATGC
AAGGTCTGTTGAATGTCGTGAAGGAAGCAGTTCCTCTGGAAGCTTCTTGAAGACAAACAACGTCTGTAGC
GACCCTTTGCAGGCAGCGGAACCCCCCACCTGGCGACAGGTGCCTCTGCGGCCAAAAGCCACGTGTATAA
GATACACCTGCAAAGGCGGCACAACCCCAGTGCCACGTTGTGAGTTGGATAGTTGTGGAAAGAGTCAAAT
GGCTCTCCTCAAGCGTATTCAACAAGGGGCTGAAGGATGCCCAGAAGGTACCCCATTGTATGGGATCTGA
TCTGGGGCCTCGGTGCACATGCTTTACATGTGTTTAGTCGAGGTTAAAAAAACGTCTAGGCCCCCCGAAC
CACGGGGACGTGGTTTTCCTTTGAAAAACACGATGATAATATGGCCACACATATGACCGAGTACAAGCCC
ACGGTGCGCCTCGCCACCCGCGACGACGTCCCCAGGGCCGTACGCACCCTCGCCGCCGCGTTCGCCGACT
ACCCCGCCACGCGCCACACCGTCGATCCGGACCGCCACATCGAGCGGGTCACCGAGCTGCAAGAACTCTT
CCTCACGCGCGTCGGGCTCGACATCGGCAAGGTGTGGGTCGCGGACGACGGCGCCGCGGTGGCGGTCTGG
ACCACGCCGGAGAGCGTCGAAGCGGGGGCGGTGTTCGCCGAGATCGGCCCGCGCATGGCCGAGTTGAGCG
GTTCCCGGCTGGCCGCGCAGCAACAGATGGAAGGCCTCCTGGCGCCGCACCGGCCCAAGGAGCCCGCGTG
GTTCCTGGCCACCGTCGGCGTCTCGCCCGACCACCAGGGCAAGGGTCTGGGCAGCGCCGTCGTGCTCCCC
GGAGTGGAGGCGGCCGAGCGCGCCGGGGTGCCCGCCTTCCTGGAGACCTCCGCGCCCCGCAACCTCCCCT
TCTACGAGCGGCTCGGCTTCACCGTCACCGCCGACGTCGAGGTGCCCGAAGGACCGCGCACCTGGTGCAT
GACCCGCAAGCCCGGTGCCTAAATCGATAGATCCTAATCAACCTCTGGATTACAAAATTTGTGAAAGATT
GACTGGTATTCTTAACTATGTTGCTCCTTTTACGCTATGTGGATACGCTGCTTTAATGCCTTTGTATCAT
GCTATTGCTTCCCGTATGGCTTTCATTTTCTCCTCCTTGTATAAATCCTGGTTGCTGTCTCTTTATGAGG
AGTTGTGGCCCGTTGTCAGGCAACGTGGCGTGGTGTGCACTGTGTTTGCTGACGCAACCCCCACTGGTTG
GGGCATTGCCACCACCTGTCAGCTCCTTTCCGGGACTTTCGCTTTCCCCCTCCCTATTGCCACGGCGGAA
CTCATCGCCGCCTGCCTTGCCCGCTGCTGGACAGGGGCTCGGCTGTTGGGCACTGACAATTCCGTGGTGT
TGTCGGGGAAATCATCGTCCTTTCCTTGGCTGCTCGCCTGTGTTGCCACCTGGATTCTGCGCGGGACGTC
CTTCTGCTACGTCCCTTCGGCCCTCAATCCAGCGGACCTTCCTTCCCGCGGCCTGCTGCCGGCTCTGCGG
CCTCTTCCGCGTCTTCGCCTTCGCCCTCAGACGAGTCGGATCTCCCTTTGGGCCGCCTCCCCGCCTGAGA
TCCTTTAAGACCAATGACTTACAAGGCAGCTGTAGATCTTAGCCACTTTTTAAAAGAAAAGGGGGGACTG
GAAGGGCTAATTCACTCCCAACGAAGACAAGATCTGCTTTTTGCTTGTACTGGGTCTCTCTGGTTAGACC
AGATCTGAGCCTGGGAGCTCTCTGGCTAACTAGGGAACCCACTGCTTAAGCCTCAATAAAGCTTGCCTTG
AGTGCTTCAAGTAGTGTGTGCCCGTCTGTTGTGTGACTCTGGTAACTAGAGATCCCTCAGACCCTTTTAG
TCAGTGTGGAAAATCTCTAGCAGTAGTAGTTCATGTCATCTTATTATTCAGTATTTATAACTTGCAAAGA
AATGAATATCAGAGAGTGAGAGGCCCGGGTTAATTAAGGAAAGGGCTAGATCATTCTTGAAGACGAAAGG
GCCTCGTGATACGCCTATTTTTATAGGTTAATGTCATGATAATAATGGTTTCTTAGACGTCAGGTGGCAC
TTTTCGGGGAAATGTGCGCGGAACCCCTATTTGTTTATTTTTCTAAATACATTCAAATATGTATCCGCTC
ATGAGACAATAACCCTGATAAATGCTTCAATAATATTGAAAAAGGAAGAGTATGAGTATTCAACATTTCC
GTGTCGCCCTTATTCCCTTTTTTGCGGCATTTTGCCTTCCTGTTTTTGCTCACCCAGAAACGCTGGTGAA
AGTAAAAGATGCTGAAGATCAGTTGGGTGCACGAGTGGGTTACATCGAACTGGATCTCAACAGCGGTAAG
ATCCTTGAGAGTTTTCGCCCCGAAGAACGTTTTCCAATGATGAGCACTTTTAAAGTTCTGCTATGTGGCG
CGGTATTATCCCGTGTTGACGCCGGGCAAGAGCAACTCGGTCGCCGCATACACTATTCTCAGAATGACTT
GGTTGAGTACTCACCAGTCACAGAAAAGCATCTTACGGATGGCATGACAGTAAGAGAATTATGCAGTGCT
GCCATAACCATGAGTGATAACACTGCGGCCAACTTACTTCTGACAACGATCGGAGGACCGAAGGAGCTAA
CCGCTTTTTTGCACAACATGGGGGATCATGTAACTCGCCTTGATCGTTGGGAACCGGAGCTGAATGAAGC
CATACCAAACGACGAGCGTGACACCACGATGCCTGTAGCAATGGCAACAACGTTGCGCAAACTATTAACT
GGCGAACTACTTACTCTAGCTTCCCGGCAACAATTAATAGACTGGATGGAGGCGGATAAAGTTGCAGGAC
CACTTCTGCGCTCGGCCCTTCCGGCTGGCTGGTTTATTGCTGATAAATCTGGAGCCGGTGAGCGTGGGTC
TCGCGGTATCATTGCAGCACTGGGGCCAGATGGTAAGCCCTCCCGTATCGTAGTTATCTACACGACGGGG
AGTCAGGCAACTATGGATGAACGAAATAGACAGATCGCTGAGATAGGTGCCTCACTGATTAAGCATTGGT
AACTGTCAGACCAAGTTTACTCATATATACTTTAGATTGATTTAAAACTTCATTTTTAATTTAAAAGGAT
CTAGGTGAAGATCCTTTTTGATAATCTCATGACCAAAATCCCTTAACGTGAGTTTTCGTTCCACTGAGCG
TCAGACCCCGTAGAAAAGATCAAAGGATCTTCTTGAGATCCTTTTTTTCTGCGCGTAATCTGCTGCTTGC
AAACAAAAAAACCACCGCTACCAGCGGTGGTTTGTTTGCCGGATCAAGAGCTACCAACTCTTTTTCCGAA
GGTAACTGGCTTCAGCAGAGCGCAGATACCAAATACTGTTCTTCTAGTGTAGCCGTAGTTAGGCCACCAC
TTCAAGAACTCTGTAGCACCGCCTACATACCTCGCTCTGCTAATCCTGTTACCAGTGGCTGCTGCCAGTG
GCGATAAGTCGTGTCTTACCGGGTTGGACTCAAGACGATAGTTACCGGATAAGGCGCAGCGGTCGGGCTG
AACGGGGGGTTCGTGCACACAGCCCAGCTTGGAGCGAACGACCTACACCGAACTGAGATACCTACAGCGT
GAGCTATGAGAAAGCGCCACGCTTCCCGAAGGGAGAAAGGCGGACAGGTATCCGGTAAGCGGCAGGGTCG
GAACAGGAGAGCGCACGAGGGAGCTTCCAGGGGGAAACGCCTGGTATCTTTATAGTCCTGTCGGGTTTCG
CCACCTCTGACTTGAGCGTCGATTTTTGTGATGCTCGTCAGGGGGGCGGAGCCTATGGAAAAACGCCAGC
AACGCGGCCTTTTTACGGTTCCTGGCCTTTTGCTGGCCTTTTGCTCACATGTTCTTTCCTGCGTTATCCC
CTGATTCTGTGGATAACCGTATTACCGCCTTTGAGTGAGCTGATACCGCTCGCCGCAGCCGAACGACCGA
GCGCAGCGAGTCAGTGAGCGAGGAAGCGGAAGAGCGCCCAATACGCAAACCGCCTCTCCCCGCGCGTTGG
CCGATTCATTAATGCAGCAAGCTCATGGCTGACTAATTTTTTTTATTTATGCAGAGGCCGAGGCCGCCTC
GGCCTCTGAGCTATTCCAGAAGTAGTGAGGAGGCTTTTTTGGAGGCCTAGGCTTTTGCAAAAAGCTCCCC
GTGGCACGACAGGTTTCCCGACTGGAAAGCGGGCAGTGAGCGCAACGCAATTAATGTGAGTTAGCTCACT
CATTAGGCACCCCAGGCTTTACACTTTATGCTTCCGGCTCGTATGTTGTGTGGAATTGTGAGCGGATAAC
AATTTCACACAGGAAACAGCTATGACATGATTACGAATTTCACAAATAAAGCATTTTTTTCACTGCATTC
TAGTTGTGGTTTGTCCAAACTCATCAATGTATCTTATCATGTCTGGATCAACTGGATAACTCAAGCTAAC
CAAAATCATCCCAAACTTCCCACCCCATACCCTATTACCACTGCCAATTACCTGTGGTTTCATTTACTCT
AAACCTGTGATTCCTCTGAATTATTTTCATTTTAAAGAAATTGTATTTGTTAAATATGTACTACAAACTT
AGTAGT
