>Addgene plasmid #116461 | pHAGE-PIK3CA-D350G | depositor partial sequence | sequence record 219335 | insert
ATGCCTCCACGACCATCATCAGGTGAACTGTGGGGCATCCACTTGATGCCCCCAAGAATCCTAGTAGAAT
GTTTACTACCAAATGGAATGATAGTGACTTTAGAATGCCTCCGTGAGGCTACATTAATAACCATAAAGCA
TGAACTATTTAAAGAAGCAAGAAAATACCCCCTCCATCAACTTCTTCAAGATGAATCTTCTTACATTTTC
GTAAGTGTTACTCAAGAAGCAGAAAGGGAAGAATTTTTTGATGAAACAAGACGACTTTGTGACCTTCGGC
TTTTTCAACCCTTTTTAAAAGTAATTGAACCAGTAGGCAACCGTGAAGAAAAGATCCTCAATCGAGAAAT
TGGTTTTGCTATCGGCATGCCAGTGTGTGAATTTGATATGGTTAAAGATCCAGAAGTACAGGACTTCCGA
AGAAATATTCTGAACGTTTGTAAAGAAGCTGTGGATCTTAGGGACCTCAATTCACCTCATAGTAGAGCAA
TGTATGTCTATCCTCCAAATGTAGAATCTTCACCAGAATTGCCAAAGCACATATATAATAAATTAGATAA
AGGGCAAATAATAGTGGTGATCTGGGTAATAGTTTCTCCAAATAATGACAAGCAGAAGTATACTCTGAAA
ATCAACCATGACTGTGTACCAGAACAAGTAATTGCTGAAGCAATCAGGAAAAAAACTCGAAGTATGTTGC
TATCCTCTGAACAACTAAAACTCTGTGTTTTAGAATATCAGGGCAAGTATATTTTAAAAGTGTGTGGATG
TGATGAATACTTCCTAGAAAAATATCCTCTGAGTCAGTATAAGTATATAAGAAGCTGTATAATGCTTGGG
AGGATGCCCAATTTGATGTTGATGGCTAAAGAAAGCCTTTATTCTCAACTGCCAATGGACTGTTTTACAA
TGCCATCTTATTCCAGACGCATTTCCACAGCTACACCATATATGAATGGAGAAACATCTACAAAATCCCT
TTGGGTTATAAATAGTGCACTCAGAATAAAAATTCTTTGTGCAACCTACGTGAATGTAAATATTCGAGGC
ATTGATAAGATCTATGTTCGAACAGGTATCTACCATGGAGGAGAACCCTTATGTGACAATGTGAACACTC
AAAGAGTACCTTGTTCCAATCCCAGGTGGAATGAATGGCTGAATTATGATATATACATTCCTGATCTTCC
TCGTGCTGCTCGACTTTGCCTTTCCATTTGCTCTGTTAAAGGCCGAAAGGGTGCTAAAGAGGAACACTGT
CCATTGGCATGGGGAAATATAAACTTGTTTGATTACACAGACACTCTAGTATCTGGAAAAATGGCTTTGA
ATCTTTGGCCAGTACCTCATGGATTAGAAGATTTGCTGAACCCTATTGGTGTTACTGGATCAAATCCAAA
TAAAGAAACTCCATGCTTAGAGTTGGAGTTTGACTGGTTCAGCAGTGTGGTAAAGTTCCCAGATATGTCA
GTGATTGAAGAGCATGCCAATTGGTCTGTATCCCGAGAAGCAGGATTTAGCTATTCCCACGCAGGACTGA
GTAACAGACTAGCTAGAGACAATGAATTAAGGGAAAATGACAAAGAACAGCTCAAAGCAATTTCTACACG
AGATCCTCTCTCTGAAATCACTGAGCAGGAGAAAGATTTTCTATGGAGTCACAGACACTATTGTGTAACT
ATCCCCGAAATTCTACCCAAATTGCTTCTGTCTGTTAAATGGAATTCTAGAGATGAAGTAGCCCAGATGT
ATTGCTTGGTAAAAGATTGGCCTCCAATCAAACCTGAACAGGCTATGGAACTTCTGGACTGTAATTACCC
AGATCCTATGGTTCGAGGTTTTGCTGTTCGGTGCTTGGAAAAATATTTAACAGATGACAAACTTTCTCAG
TATTTAATTCAGCTAGTACAGGTCCTAAAATATGAACAATATTTGGATAACTTGCTTGTGAGATTTTTAC
TGAAGAAAGCATTGACTAATCAAAGGATTGGGCACTTTTTCTTTTGGCATTTAAAATCTGAGATGCACAA
TAAAACAGTTAGCCAGAGGTTTGGCCTGCTTTTGGAGTCCTATTGTCGTGCATGTGGGATGTATTTGAAG
CACCTGAATAGGCAAGTCGAGGCAATGGAAAAGCTCATTAACTTAACTGACATTCTCAAACAGGAGAAGA
AGGATGAAACACAAAAGGTACAGATGAAGTTTTTAGTTGAGCAAATGAGGCGACCAGATTTCATGGATGC
TCTACAGGGCTTTCTGTCTCCTCTAAACCCTGCTCATCAACTAGGAAACCTCAGGCTTGAAGAGTGTCGA
ATTATGTCCTCTGCAAAAAGGCCACTGTGGTTGAATTGGGAGAACCCAGACATCATGTCAGAGTTACTGT
TTCAGAACAATGAGATCATCTTTAAAAATGGGGATGATTTACGGCAAGATATGCTAACACTTCAAATTAT
TCGTATTATGGAAAATATCTGGCAAAATCAAGGTCTTGATCTTCGAATGTTACCTTATGGTTGTCTGTCA
ATCGGTGACTGTGTGGGACTTATTGAGGTGGTGCGAAATTCTCACACTATTATGCAAATTCAGTGCAAAG
GCGGCTTGAAAGGTGCACTGCAGTTCAACAGCCACACACTACATCAGTGGCTCAAAGACAAGAACAAAGG
AGAAATATATGATGCAGCCATTGACCTGTTTACACGTTCATGTGCTGGATACTGTGTAGCTACCTTCATT
TTGGGAATTGGAGATCGTCACAATAGTAACATCATGGTGAAAGACGATGGACAACTGTTTCATATAGATT
TTGGACACTTTTTGGATCACAAGAAGAAAAAATTTGGTTATAAACGAGAACGTGTGCCATTTGTTTTGAC
ACAGGATTTCTTAATAGTGATTAGTAAAGGAGCCCAAGAATGCACAAAGACAAGAGAATTTGAGAGGTTT
CAGGAGATGTGTTACAAGGCTTATCTAGCTATTCGACAGCATGCCAATCTCTTCATAAATCTTTTCTCAA
TGATGCTTGGCTCTGGAATGCCAGAACTACAATCTTTTGATGACATTGCATACATTCGAAAGACCCTAGC
CTTAGATAAAACTGAGCAAGAGGCTTTGGAGTATTTCATGAAACAAATGAATGATGCACATCATGGTGGC
TGGACAACAAAAATGGATTGGATCTTCCACACAATTAAACAGCATGCATTGAACTGA
